>Addgene plasmid #65974 | T7opt in pCAGGS | addgene full sequence | sequence record 429094 | Addgene NGS Result
ATGGTAATCGTGCGAGAGGGCGCAGGGACTTCCTTTGTCCCAAATCTGTGCGGAGCCGAAATCTGGGAGG
CGCCGCCGCACCCCCTCTAGCGGGCGCGGGGCGAAGCGGTGCGGCGCCGGCAGGAAGGAAATGGGCGGGG
AGGGCCTTCGTGCGTCGCCGCGCCGCCGTCCCCTTCTCCCTCTCCAGCCTCGGGGCTGTCCGCGGGGGGA
CGGCTGCCTTCGGGGGGGACGGGGCAGGGCGGGGTTCGGCTTCTGGCGTGTGACCGGCGGCTCTAGAGCC
TCTGCTAACCATGTTCATGCCTTCTTCTTTTTCCTACAGCTCCTGGGCAACGTGCTGGTTATTGTGCTGT
CTCATCATTTTGGCAAAGAATTCGCCACCATGAACACCATCAATATTGCCAAGAACGACTTTTCTGATAT
CGAGCTGGCCGCTATTCCATTCAATACACTGGCTGACCACTACGGAGAGCGGCTGGCCCGCGAACAGCTG
GCTCTGGAGCATGAAAGCTATGAGATGGGAGAAGCCCGATTCAGGAAGATGTTTGAGAGGCAGCTGAAAG
CTGGGGAAGTGGCAGACAACGCAGCCGCTAAGCCACTGATTACCACACTGCTGCCCAAAATGATCGCCAG
AATTAATGATTGGTTCGAGGAAGTGAAGGCAAAACGAGGAAAGAGGCCTACCGCCTTCCAGTTTCTGCAG
GAGATCAAGCCAGAAGCTGTGGCATACATCACCATCAAGACTACCCTGGCATGCCTGACAAGCGCCGACA
ACACAACTGTGCAGGCAGTCGCTTCCGCAATCGGACGAGCTATTGAGGACGAAGCACGCTTTGGGAGAAT
CCGGGATCTGGAGGCCAAGCACTTCAAGAAAAACGTGGAGGAACAGCTGAACAAGAGGGTGGGGCATGTC
TATAAGAAGGCCTTCATGCAGGTGGTCGAGGCCGACATGCTGTCAAAGGGACTGCTGGGAGGAGAGGCCT
GGAGCTCCTGGCACAAAGAAGATAGCATCCATGTGGGAGTCCGCTGCATCGAGATGCTGATTGAATCTAC
TGGGATGGTGAGTCTGCACCGACAGAACGCCGGCGTGGTCGGACAGGACTCTGAGACAATCGAACTGGCT
CCCGAGTATGCCGAAGCTATTGCAACTAGAGCCGGAGCTCTGGCAGGGATCAGTCCAATGTTCCAGCCCT
GCGTGGTCCCCCCTAAGCCTTGGACTGGCATCACCGGGGGCGGATACTGGGCTAATGGAAGGAGACCACT
GGCACTGGTGCGAACACACTCTAAGAAAGCCCTGATGAGATACGAGGATGTCTATATGCCCGAAGTGTAT
AAGGCCATCAACATTGCTCAGAATACAGCATGGAAAATTAACAAGAAAGTGCTGGCCGTCGCTAATGTGA
TCACTAAGTGGAAACATTGTCCCGTGGAGGACATCCCTGCCATTGAACGGGAGGAACTGCCTATGAAGCC
AGAGGACATCGATATGAACCCTGAAGCTCTGACCGCATGGAAGCGCGCAGCCGCTGCAGTGTACAGAAAG
GATAAAGCCCGGAAGTCCCGGCGCATTTCTCTGGAGTTCATGCTGGAACAGGCCAACAAGTTTGCTAATC
ACAAAGCAATCTGGTTCCCCTACAACATGGACTGGCGCGGACGAGTCTATGCCGTGAGCATGTTCAACCC
TCAGGGGAATGATATGACAAAGGGCCTGCTGACTCTGGCTAAGGGGAAACCAATTGGGAAGGAGGGCTAC
TATTGGCTGAAAATCCACGGGGCCAATTGCGCTGGCGTCGACAAGGTGCCATTCCCCGAGAGGATCAAGT
TCATCGAGGAAAACCATGAAAATATTATGGCATGTGCCAAGTCTCCCCTGGAGAACACATGGTGGGCCGA
ACAGGATAGTCCTTTCTGCTTTCTGGCCTTCTGTTTTGAGTACGCTGGAGTGCAGCACCATGGGCTGAGT
TATAATTGCTCCCTGCCACTGGCCTTTGACGGCTCTTGTAGTGGAATCCAGCACTTCTCCGCAATGCTGA
GGGATGAGGTCGGAGGAAGAGCAGTGAACCTGCTGCCATCTGAGACAGTGCAGGACATCTACGGCATTGT
CGCCAAGAAAGTGAATGAGATCCTGCAGGCTGACGCAATTAACGGGACTGATAATGAGGTGGTCACCGTC
ACAGATGAAAACACTGGCGAGATCAGCGAAAAGGTGAAACTGGGAACCAAGGCCCTGGCTGGACAGTGGC
TGGCATACGGAGTCACCCGCTCAGTGACAAAGCGAAGCGTGATGACCCTGGCTTATGGCAGCAAAGAGTT
CGGCTTCAGGCAGCAGGTGCTGGAAGACACCATCCAGCCAGCCATTGATTCCGGAAAGGGGCTGATGTTT
ACACAGCCCAACCAGGCCGCTGGCTACATGGCCAAGCTGATCTGGGAGTCAGTGAGCGTCACAGTGGTCG
CAGCCGTGGAAGCTATGAATTGGCTGAAGTCCGCTGCAAAACTGCTGGCCGCTGAGGTGAAGGACAAGAA
AACTGGCGAAATTCTGAGGAAAAGATGCGCCGTCCACTGGGTGACCCCTGATGGATTCCCAGTGTGGCAG
GAGTATAAGAAACCCATCCAGACCAGACTGAACCTGATGTTCCTGGGCCAGTTTCGGCTGCAGCCTACAA
TCAACACTAATAAGGACAGTGAGATTGATGCTCATAAACAGGAATCAGGGATTGCACCTAATTTTGTGCA
CAGCCAGGACGGCTCCCATCTGCGGAAGACTGTGGTCTGGGCTCACGAGAAATACGGCATCGAATCCTTC
GCACTGATTCATGACTCTTTTGGAACCATCCCAGCCGATGCAGCCAACCTGTTCAAGGCTGTCCGCGAGA
CTATGGTGGACACCTACGAAAGTTGTGATGTGCTGGCCGACTTCTATGATCAGTTTGCTGACCAGCTGCA
CGAGTCACAGCTGGATAAGATGCCCGCACTGCCTGCCAAAGGCAACCTGAATCTGAGAGACATCCTGGAG
TCCGATTTCGCATTTGCCTGACTCGAGCTAGCAGATCTTTTTCCCTCTGCCAAAAATTATGGGGACATCA
TGAAGCCCCTTGAGCATCTGACTTCTGGCTAATAAAGGAAATTTATTTTCATTGCAATAGTGTGTTGGAA
TTTTTTGTGTCTCTCACTCGGAAGGACATATGGGAGGGCAAATCATTTAAAACATCAGAATGAGTATTTG
GTTTAGAGTTTGGCAACATATGCCCATATGCTGGCTGCCATGAACAAAGGTTGGCTATAAAGAGGTCATC
AGTATATGAAACAGCCCCCTGCTGTCCATTCCTTATTCCATAGAAAAGCCTTGACTTGAGGTTAGATTTT
TTTTATATTTTGTTTTGTGTTATTTTTTTCTTTAACATCCCTAAAATTTTCCTTACATGTTTTACTAGCC
AGATTTTTCCTCCTCTCCTGACTACTCCCAGTCATAGCTGTCCCTCTTCTCTTATGGAGATCCCTCGACC
TGCAGCCCAAGCTTGGCGTAATCATGGTCATAGCTGTTTCCTGTGTGAAATTGTTATCCGCTCACAATTC
CACACAACATACGAGCCGGAAGCATAAAGTGTAAAGCCTGGGGTGCCTAATGAGTGAGCTAACTCACATT
AATTGCGTTGCGCTCACTGCCCGCTTTCCAGTCGGGAAACCTGTCGTGCCAGCGGATCCGCATCTCAATT
AGTCAGCAACCATAGTCCCGCCCCTAACTCCGCCCATCCCGCCCCTAACTCCGCCCAGTTCCGCCCATTC
TCCGCCCCATGGCTGACTAATTTTTTTTATTTATGCAGAGGCCGAGGCCGCCTCGGCCTCTGAGCTATTC
CAGAAGTAGTGAGGAGGCTTTTTTGGAGGCCTAGGCTTTTGCAAAAAGCTAACTTGTTTATTGCAGCTTA
TAATGGTTACAAATAAAGCAATAGCATCACAAATTTCACAAATAAAGCATTTTTTTCACTGCATTCTAGT
TGTGGTTTGTCCAAACTCATCAATGTATCTTATCATGTCTGGATCCGCTGCATTAATGAATCGGCCAACG
CGCGGGGAGAGGCGGTTTGCGTATTGGGCGCTCTTCCGCTTCCTCGCTCACTGACTCGCTGCGCTCGGTC
GTTCGGCTGCGGCGAGCGGTATCAGCTCACTCAAAGGCGGTAATACGGTTATCCACAGAATCAGGGGATA
ACGCAGGAAAGAACATGTGAGCAAAAGGCCAGCAAAAGGCCAGGAACCGTAAAAAGGCCGCGTTGCTGGC
GTTTTTCCATAGGCTCCGCCCCCCTGACGAGCATCACAAAAATCGACGCTCAAGTCAGAGGTGGCGAAAC
CCGACAGGACTATAAAGATACCAGGCGTTTCCCCCTGGAAGCTCCCTCGTGCGCTCTCCTGTTCCGACCC
TGCCGCTTACCGGATACCTGTCCGCCTTTCTCCCTTCGGGAAGCGTGGCGCTTTCTCATAGCTCACGCTG
TAGGTATCTCAGTTCGGTGTAGGTCGTTCGCTCCAAGCTGGGCTGTGTGCACGAACCCCCCGTTCAGCCC
GACCGCTGCGCCTTATCCGGTAACTATCGTCTTGAGTCCAACCCGGTAAGACACGACTTATCGCCACTGG
CAGCAGCCACTGGTAACAGGATTAGCAGAGCGAGGTATGTAGGCGGTGCTACAGAGTTCTTGAAGTGGTG
GCCTAACTACGGCTACACTAGAAGAACAGTATTTGGTATCTGCGCTCTGCTGAAGCCAGTTACCTTCGGA
AAAAGAGTTGGTAGCTCTTGATCCGGCAAACAAACCACCGCTGGTAGCGGTGGTTTTTTTGTTTGCAAGC
AGCAGATTACGCGCAGAAAAAAAGGATCTCAAGAAGATCCTTTGATCTTTTCTACGGGGTCTGACGCTCA
GTGGAACGAAAACTCACGTTAAGGGATTTTGGTCATGAGATTATCAAAAAGGATCTTCACCTAGATCCTT
TTAAATTAAAAATGAAGTTTTAAATCAATCTAAAGTATATATGAGTAAACTTGGTCTGACAGTTACCAAT
GCTTAATCAGTGAGGCACCTATCTCAGCGATCTGTCTATTTCGTTCATCCATAGTTGCCTGACTCCCCGT
CGTGTAGATAACTACGATACGGGAGGGCTTACCATCTGGCCCCAGTGCTGCAATGATACCGCGAGACCCA
CGCTCACCGGCTCCAGATTTATCAGCAATAAACCAGCCAGCCGGAAGGGCCGAGCGCAGAAGTGGTCCTG
CAACTTTATCCGCCTCCATCCAGTCTATTAATTGTTGCCGGGAAGCTAGAGTAAGTAGTTCGCCAGTTAA
TAGTTTGCGCAACGTTGTTGCCATTGCTACAGGCATCGTGGTGTCACGCTCGTCGTTTGGTATGGCTTCA
TTCAGCTCCGGTTCCCAACGATCAAGGCGAGTTACATGATCCCCCATGTTGTGCAAAAAAGCGGTTAGCT
CCTTCGGTCCTCCGATCGTTGTCAGAAGTAAGTTGGCCGCAGTGTTATCACTCATGGTTATGGCAGCACT
GCATAATTCTCTTACTGTCATGCCATCCGTAAGATGCTTTTCTGTGACTGGTGAGTACTCAACCAAGTCA
TTCTGAGAATAGTGTATGCGGCGACCGAGTTGCTCTTGCCCGGCGTCAATACGGGATAATACCGCGCCAC
ATAGCAGAACTTTAAAAGTGCTCATCATTGGAAAACGTTCTTCGGGGCGAAAACTCTCAAGGATCTTACC
GCTGTTGAGATCCAGTTCGATGTAACCCACTCGTGCACCCAACTGATCTTCAGCATCTTTTACTTTCACC
AGCGTTTCTGGGTGAGCAAAAACAGGAAGGCAAAATGCCGCAAAAAAGGGAATAAGGGCGACACGGAAAT
GTTGAATACTCATACTCTTCCTTTTTCAATATTATTGAAGCATTTATCAGGGTTATTGTCTCATGAGCGG
ATACATATTTGAATGTATTTAGAAAAATAAACAAATAGGGGTTCCGCGCACATTTCCCCGAAAAGTGCCA
CCTGGGTCGACATTGATTATTGACTAGTTATTAATAGTAATCAATTACGGGGTCATTAGTTCATAGCCCA
TATATGGAGTTCCGCGTTACATAACTTACGGTAAATGGCCCGCCTGGCTGACCGCCCAACGACCCCCGCC
CATTGACGTCAATAATGACGTATGTTCCCATAGTAACGCCAATAGGGACTTTCCATTGACGTCAATGGGT
GGAGTATTTACGGTAAACTGCCCACTTGGCAGTACATCAAGTGTATCATATGCCAAGTACGCCCCCTATT
GACGTCAATGACGGTAAATGGCCCGCCTGGCATTATGCCCAGTACATGACCTTATGGGACTTTCCTACTT
GGCAGTACATCTACGTATTAGTCATCGCTATTACCATGGTCGAGGTGAGCCCCACGTTCTGCTTCACTCT
CCCCATCTCCCCCCCCTCCCCACCCCCAATTTTGTATTTATTTATTTTTTAATTATTTTGTGCAGCGATG
GGGGCGGGGGGGGGGGGGGGGCGCGCGCCAGGCGGGGCGGGGCGGGGCGAGGGGCGGGGCGGGGCGAGGC
GGAGAGGTGCGGCGGCAGCCAATCAGAGCGGCGCGCTCCGAAAGTTTCCTTTTATGGCGAGGCGGCGGCG
GCGGCGGCCCTATAAAAAGCGAAGCGCGCGGCGGGCGGGAGTCGCTGCGCGCTGCCTTCGCCCCGTGCCC
CGCTCCGCCGCCGCCTCGCGCCGCCCGCCCCGGCTCTGACTGACCGCGTTACTCCCACAGGTGAGCGGGC
GGGACGGCCCTTCTCCTCCGGGCTGTAATTAGCGCTTGGTTTAATGACGGCTTGTTTCTTTTCTGTGGCT
GCGTGAAAGCCTTGAGGGGCTCCGGGAGGGCCCTTTGTGCGGGGGGAGCGGCTCGGGGGGTGCGTGCGTG
TGTGTGTGCGTGGGGAGCGCCGCGTGCGGCTCCGCGCTGCCCGGCGGCTGTGAGCGCTGCGGGCGCGGCG
CGGGGCTTTGTGCGCTCCGCAGTGTGCGCGAGGGGAGCGCGGCCGGGGGCGGTGCCCCGCGGTGCGGGGG
GGGCTGCGAGGGGAACAAAGGCTGCGTGCGGGGTGTGTGCGTGGGGGGGTGAGCAGGGGGTGTGGGCGCG
TCGGTCGGGCTGCAACCCCCCCTGCACCCCCCTCCCCGAGTTGCTGAGCACGGCCCGGCTTCGGGTGCGG
GGCTCCGTACGGGGCGTGGCGCGGGGCTCGCCGTGCCGGGCGGGGGGTGGCGGCAGGTGGGGGTGCCGGG
CGGGGCGGGGCCGCCTCGGGCCGGGGAGGGCTCGGGGGAGGGGCGCGGCGGCCCCCGGAGCGCCGGCGGC
TGTCGAGGCGCGGCGAGCCGCAGCCATTGCCTTTT
Features (pLannotate 1.2.2; 17 found; start..end, strand, type, name):
    317..373     +  CDS            HBB (fragment): HBB_LEPEU - Experimental evidence at protein level: Swiss-Prot protein existence level 1. Involved in oxygen transport from the lung to the various peripheral tissues. From Lepus europaeus (European hare).
    380..3028    +  CDS            RPOL_BPT7: Experimental evidence at protein level: Swiss-Prot protein existence level 1. Highly processive DNA-dependent RNA polymerase that catalyzes the transcription of class II and class III viral genes. Recognizes a specific promoter sequence and enters first into an 'abortive phase' where very short transcripts are synthesized and released before proceeding to the processive transcription of long RNA chains. Unwinds the double-stranded DNA to expose the coding strand for templating. Participates in the initiation of viral DNA replication presumably by making primers accessible to the DNA polymerase
   3111..3166    +  polyA_signal   β-globin poly(A) signal: rabbit β-globin polyadenylation signal (Gil and Proudfoot, 1987)
   3551..3567    -  protein_bind   lac operator: The lac repressor binds to the lac operator to inhibit transcription in E. coli. This inhibition can be relieved by adding lactose or isopropyl-β-D-thiogalactopyranoside (IPTG). lac repressor encoded by lacI
   3575..3605    -  promoter       lac promoter: promoter for the E. coli lac operon
   3620..3641    -  protein_bind   CAP binding site: CAP binding activates transcription in the presence of cAMP. E. coli catabolite activator protein
   3654..3693    -  CDS            lacI (fragment): lac repressor; lacI; The lac repressor binds to the lac operator to inhibit transcription in E. coli. This inhibition can be relieved by adding lactose or isopropyl-β-D-thiogalactopyranoside (IPTG).
   3700..3722    +  promoter       SV40 promoter (fragment): SV40 enhancer and early promoter
   3746..3881    +  rep_origin     SV40 ori: SV40 origin of replication
   3901..4035    +  polyA_signal   SV40 poly(A) signal: SV40 polyadenylation signal
   4037..4091    -  CDS            lacI (fragment): lac repressor; lacI; The lac repressor binds to the lac operator to inhibit transcription in E. coli. This inhibition can be relieved by adding lactose or isopropyl-β-D-thiogalactopyranoside (IPTG).
   4274..4862    -  rep_origin     ori: high-copy-number ColE1/pMB1/pBR322/pUC origin of replication
   5033..5893    -  CDS            AmpR: β-lactamase; bla; confers resistance to ampicillin, carbenicillin, and related antibiotics
   5894..5998    -  promoter       AmpR promoter: bla
   6029..6408    +  enhancer       CMV enhancer: human cytomegalovirus immediate early enhancer
   6410..6687    +  promoter       chicken β-actin promoter: No description available
   6688..319     +  intron         chimeric intron (across the origin): chimera between introns from chicken β-actin and rabbit β-globin
