>Addgene plasmid #65974 | T7opt in pCAGGS | analyzer sequence | sequence record 112174
ACTAGTTATTAATAGTAATCAATTACGGGGTCATTAGTTCATAGCCCATATATGGAGTTCCGCGTTACAT
AACTTACGGTAAATGGCCCGCCTGGCTGACCGCCCAACGACCCCCGCCCATTGACGTCAATAATGACGTA
TGTTCCCATAGTAACGCCAATAGGGACTTTCCATTGACGTCAATGGGTGGAGTATTTACGGTAAACTGCC
CACTTGGCAGTACATCAAGTGTATCATATGCCAAGTACGCCCCCTATTGACGTCAATGACGGTAAATGGC
CCGCCTGGCATTATGCCCAGTACATGACCTTATGGGACTTTCCTACTTGGCAGTACATCTACGTATTAGT
CATCGCTATTACCATGGTCGAGGTGAGCCCCACGTTCTGCTTCACTCTCCCCATCTCCCCCCCCTCCCCA
CCCCCAATTTTGTATTTATTTATTTTTTAATTATTTTGTGCAGCGATGGGGGCGGGGGGGGGGGGGGGGC
GCGCGCCAGGCGGGGCGGGGCGGGGCGAGGGGCGGGGCGGGGCGAGGCGGAGAGGTGCGGCGGCAGCCAA
TCAGAGCGGCGCGCTCCGAAAGTTTCCTTTTATGGCGAGGCGGCGGCGGCGGCGGCCCTATAAAAAGCGA
AGCGCGCGGCGGGCGGGGAGTCGCTGCGACGCTGCCTTCGCCCCGTGCCCCGCTCCGCCGCCGCCTCGCG
CCGCCCGCCCCGGCTCTGACTGACCGCGTTACTCCCACAGGTGAGCGGGCGGGACGGCCCTTCTCCTCCG
GGCTGTAATTAGCGCTTGGTTTAATGACGGCTTGTTTCTTTTCTGTGGCTGCGTGAAAGCCTTGAGGGGC
TCCGGGAGGGCCCTTTGTGCGGGGGGAGCGGCTCGGGGGGTGCGTGCGTGTGTGTGTGCGTGGGGAGCGC
CGCGTGCGGCTCCGCGCTGCCCGGCGGCTGTGAGCGCTGCGGGCGCGGCGCGGGGCTTTGTGCGCTCCGC
AGTGTGCGCGAGGGGAGCGCGGCCGGGGGCGGTGCCCCGCGGTGCGGGGGGGGCTGCGAGGGGAACAAAG
GCTGCGTGCGGGGTGTGTGCGTGGGGGGGTGAGCAGGGGGTGTGGGCGCGTCGGTCGGGCTGCAACCCCC
CCTGCACCCCCCTCCCCGAGTTGCTGAGCACGGCCCGGCTTCGGGTGCGGGGCTCCGTACGGGGCGTGGC
GCGGGGCTCGCCGTGCCGGGCGGGGGGTGGCGGCAGGTGGGGGTGCCGGGCGGGGCGGGGCCGCCTCGGG
CCGGGGAGGGCTCGGGGGAGGGGCGCGGCGGCCCCCGGAGCGCCGGCGGCTGTCGAGGCGCGGCGAGCCG
CAGCCATTGCCTTTTATGGTAATCGTGCGAGAGGGCGCAGGGACTTCCTTTGTCCCAAATCTGTGCGGAG
CCGAAATCTGGGAGGCGCCGCCGCACCCCCTCTAGCGGGCGCGGGGCGAAGCGGTGCGGCGCCGGCAGGA
AGGAAATGGGCGGGGAGGGCCTTCGTGCGTCGCCGCGCCGCCGTCCCCTTCTCCCTCTCCAGCCTCGGGG
CTGTCCGCGGGGGGACGGCTGCCTTCGGGGGGGACGGGGCAGGGCGGGGTTCGGCTTCTGGCGTGTGACC
GGCGGCTCTAGAGCCTCTGCTAACCATGTTCATGCCTTCTTCTTTTTCCTACAGCTCCTGGGCAACGTGC
TGGTTATTGTGCTGTCTCATCATTTTGGCAAAGAATTCGCCACCATGAACACCATCAATATTGCCAAGAA
CGACTTTTCTGATATCGAGCTGGCCGCTATTCCATTCAATACACTGGCTGACCACTACGGAGAGCGGCTG
GCCCGCGAACAGCTGGCTCTGGAGCATGAAAGCTATGAGATGGGAGAAGCCCGATTCAGGAAGATGTTTG
AGAGGCAGCTGAAAGCTGGGGAAGTGGCAGACAACGCAGCCGCTAAGCCACTGATTACCACACTGCTGCC
CAAAATGATCGCCAGAATTAATGATTGGTTCGAGGAAGTGAAGGCAAAACGAGGAAAGAGGCCTACCGCC
TTCCAGTTTCTGCAGGAGATCAAGCCAGAAGCTGTGGCATACATCACCATCAAGACTACCCTGGCATGCC
TGACAAGCGCCGACAACACAACTGTGCAGGCAGTCGCTTCCGCAATCGGACGAGCTATTGAGGACGAAGC
ACGCTTTGGGAGAATCCGGGATCTGGAGGCCAAGCACTTCAAGAAAAACGTGGAGGAACAGCTGAACAAG
AGGGTGGGGCATGTCTATAAGAAGGCCTTCATGCAGGTGGTCGAGGCCGACATGCTGTCAAAGGGACTGC
TGGGAGGAGAGGCCTGGAGCTCCTGGCACAAAGAAGATAGCATCCATGTGGGAGTCCGCTGCATCGAGAT
GCTGATTGAATCTACTGGGATGGTGAGTCTGCACCGACAGAACGCCGGCGTGGTCGGACAGGACTCTGAG
ACAATCGAACTGGCTCCCGAGTATGCCGAAGCTATTGCAACTAGAGCCGGAGCTCTGGCAGGGATCAGTC
CAATGTTCCAGCCCTGCGTGGTCCCCCCTAAGCCTTGGACTGGCATCACCGGGGGCGGATACTGGGCTAA
TGGAAGGAGACCACTGGCACTGGTGCGAACACACTCTAAGAAAGCCCTGATGAGATACGAGGATGTCTAT
ATGCCCGAAGTGTATAAGGCCATCAACATTGCTCAGAATACAGCATGGAAAATTAACAAGAAAGTGCTGG
CCGTCGCTAATGTGATCACTAAGTGGAAACATTGTCCCGTGGAGGACATCCCTGCCATTGAACGGGAGGA
ACTGCCTATGAAGCCAGAGGACATCGATATGAACCCTGAAGCTCTGACCGCATGGAAGCGCGCAGCCGCT
GCAGTGTACAGAAAGGATAAAGCCCGGAAGTCCCGGCGCATTTCTCTGGAGTTCATGCTGGAACAGGCCA
ACAAGTTTGCTAATCACAAAGCAATCTGGTTCCCCTACAACATGGACTGGCGCGGACGAGTCTATGCCGT
GAGCATGTTCAACCCTCAGGGGAATGATATGACAAAGGGCCTGCTGACTCTGGCTAAGGGGAAACCAATT
GGGAAGGAGGGCTACTATTGGCTGAAAATCCACGGGGCCAATTGCGCTGGCGTCGACAAGGTGCCATTCC
CCGAGAGGATCAAGTTCATCGAGGAAAACCATGAAAATATTATGGCATGTGCCAAGTCTCCCCTGGAGAA
CACATGGTGGGCCGAACAGGATAGTCCTTTCTGCTTTCTGGCCTTCTGTTTTGAGTACGCTGGAGTGCAG
CACCATGGGCTGAGTTATAATTGCTCCCTGCCACTGGCCTTTGACGGCTCTTGTAGTGGAATCCAGCACT
TCTCCGCAATGCTGAGGGATGAGGTCGGAGGAAGAGCAGTGAACCTGCTGCCATCTGAGACAGTGCAGGA
CATCTACGGCATTGTCGCCAAGAAAGTGAATGAGATCCTGCAGGCTGACGCAATTAACGGGACTGATAAT
GAGGTGGTCACCGTCACAGATGAAAACACTGGCGAGATCAGCGAAAAGGTGAAACTGGGAACCAAGGCCC
TGGCTGGACAGTGGCTGGCATACGGAGTCACCCGCTCAGTGACAAAGCGAAGCGTGATGACCCTGGCTTA
TGGCAGCAAAGAGTTCGGCTTCAGGCAGCAGGTGCTGGAAGACACCATCCAGCCAGCCATTGATTCCGGA
AAGGGGCTGATGTTTACACAGCCCAACCAGGCCGCTGGCTACATGGCCAAGCTGATCTGGGAGTCAGTGA
GCGTCACAGTGGTCGCAGCCGTGGAAGCTATGAATTGGCTGAAGTCCGCTGCAAAACTGCTGGCCGCTGA
GGTGAAGGACAAGAAAACTGGCGAAATTCTGAGGAAAAGATGCGCCGTCCACTGGGTGACCCCTGATGGA
TTCCCAGTGTGGCAGGAGTATAAGAAACCCATCCAGACCAGACTGAACCTGATGTTCCTGGGCCAGTTTC
GGCTGCAGCCTACAATCAACACTAATAAGGACAGTGAGATTGATGCTCATAAACAGGAATCAGGGATTGC
ACCTAATTTTGTGCACAGCCAGGACGGCTCCCATCTGCGGAAGACTGTGGTCTGGGCTCACGAGAAATAC
GGCATCGAATCCTTCGCACTGATTCATGACTCTTTTGGAACCATCCCAGCCGATGCAGCCAACCTGTTCA
AGGCTGTCCGCGAGACTATGGTGGACACCTACGAAAGTTGTGATGTGCTGGCCGACTTCTATGATCAGTT
TGCTGACCAGCTGCACGAGTCACAGCTGGATAAGATGCCCGCACTGCCTGCCAAAGGCAACCTGAATCTG
AGAGACATCCTGGAGTCCGATTTCGCATTTGCCTGACTCGAGGATCTTTTTCCCTCTGCCAAAAATTATG
GGGACATCATGAAGCCCCTTGAGCATCTGACTTCTGGCTAATAAAGGAAATTTATTTTCATTGCAATAGT
GTGTTGGAATTTTTTGTGTCTCTCACTCGGAAGGACATATGGGAGGGCAAATCATTTAAAACATCAGAAT
GAGTATTTGGTTTAGAGTTTGGCAACATATGCCCATATGCTGGCTGCCATGAACAAAGGTTGGCTATAAA
GAGGTCATCAGTATATGAAACAGCCCCCTGCTGTCCATTCCTTATTCCATAGAAAAGCCTTGACTTGAGG
TTAGATTTTTTTTATATTTTGTTTTGTGTTATTTTTTTCTTTAACATCCCTAAAATTTTCCTTACATGTT
TTACTAGCCAGATTTTTCCTCCTCTCCTGACTACTCCCAGTCATAGCTGTCCCTCTTCTCTTATGGAGAT
CCCTCGACCTGCAGCCCAAGCTTGGCGTAATCATGGTCATAGCTGTTTCCTGTGTGAAATTGTTATCCGC
TCACAATTCCACACAACATACGAGCCGGAAGCATAAAGTGTAAAGCCTGGGGTGCCTAATGAGTGAGCTA
ACTCACATTAATTGCGTTGCGCTCACTGCCCGCTTTCCAGTCGGGAAACCTGTCGTGCCAGCGGATCCGC
ATCTCAATTAGTCAGCAACCATAGTCCCGCCCCTAACTCCGCCCATCCCGCCCCTAACTCCGCCCAGTTC
CGCCCATTCTCCGCCCCATGGCTGACTAATTTTTTTTATTTATGCAGAGGCCGAGGCCGCCTCGGCCTCT
GAGCTATTCCAGAAGTAGTGAGGAGGCTTTTTTGGAGGCCTAGGCTTTTGCAAAAAGCTAACTTGTTTAT
TGCAGCTTATAATGGTTACAAATAAAGCAATAGCATCACAAATTTCACAAATAAAGCATTTTTTTCACTG
CATTCTAGTTGTGGTTTGTCCAAACTCATCAATGTATCTTATCATGTCTGGATCCGCTGCATTAATGAAT
CGGCCAACGCGCGGGGAGAGGCGGTTTGCGTATTGGGCGCTCTTCCGCTTCCTCGCTCACTGACTCGCTG
CGCTCGGTCGTTCGGCTGCGGCGAGCGGTATCAGCTCACTCAAAGGCGGTAATACGGTTATCCACAGAAT
CAGGGGATAACGCAGGAAAGAACATGTGAGCAAAAGGCCAGCAAAAGGCCAGGAACCGTAAAAAGGCCGC
GTTGCTGGCGTTTTTCCATAGGCTCCGCCCCCCTGACGAGCATCACAAAAATCGACGCTCAAGTCAGAGG
TGGCGAAACCCGACAGGACTATAAAGATACCAGGCGTTTCCCCCTGGAAGCTCCCTCGTGCGCTCTCCTG
TTCCGACCCTGCCGCTTACCGGATACCTGTCCGCCTTTCTCCCTTCGGGAAGCGTGGCGCTTTCTCATAG
CTCACGCTGTAGGTATCTCAGTTCGGTGTAGGTCGTTCGCTCCAAGCTGGGCTGTGTGCACGAACCCCCC
GTTCAGCCCGACCGCTGCGCCTTATCCGGTAACTATCGTCTTGAGTCCAACCCGGTAAGACACGACTTAT
CGCCACTGGCAGCAGCCACTGGTAACAGGATTAGCAGAGCGAGGTATGTAGGCGGTGCTACAGAGTTCTT
GAAGTGGTGGCCTAACTACGGCTACACTAGAAGAACAGTATTTGGTATCTGCGCTCTGCTGAAGCCAGTT
ACCTTCGGAAAAAGAGTTGGTAGCTCTTGATCCGGCAAACAAACCACCGCTGGTAGCGGTGGTTTTTTTG
TTTGCAAGCAGCAGATTACGCGCAGAAAAAAAGGATCTCAAGAAGATCCTTTGATCTTTTCTACGGGGTC
TGACGCTCAGTGGAACGAAAACTCACGTTAAGGGATTTTGGTCATGAGATTATCAAAAAGGATCTTCACC
TAGATCCTTTTAAATTAAAAATGAAGTTTTAAATCAATCTAAAGTATATATGAGTAAACTTGGTCTGACA
GTTACCAATGCTTAATCAGTGAGGCACCTATCTCAGCGATCTGTCTATTTCGTTCATCCATAGTTGCCTG
ACTCCCCGTCGTGTAGATAACTACGATACGGGAGGGCTTACCATCTGGCCCCAGTGCTGCAATGATACCG
CGAGACCCACGCTCACCGGCTCCAGATTTATCAGCAATAAACCAGCCAGCCGGAAGGGCCGAGCGCAGAA
GTGGTCCTGCAACTTTATCCGCCTCCATCCAGTCTATTAATTGTTGCCGGGAAGCTAGAGTAAGTAGTTC
GCCAGTTAATAGTTTGCGCAACGTTGTTGCCATTGCTACAGGCATCGTGGTGTCACGCTCGTCGTTTGGT
ATGGCTTCATTCAGCTCCGGTTCCCAACGATCAAGGCGAGTTACATGATCCCCCATGTTGTGCAAAAAAG
CGGTTAGCTCCTTCGGTCCTCCGATCGTTGTCAGAAGTAAGTTGGCCGCAGTGTTATCACTCATGGTTAT
GGCAGCACTGCATAATTCTCTTACTGTCATGCCATCCGTAAGATGCTTTTCTGTGACTGGTGAGTACTCA
ACCAAGTCATTCTGAGAATAGTGTATGCGGCGACCGAGTTGCTCTTGCCCGGCGTCAATACGGGATAATA
CCGCGCCACATAGCAGAACTTTAAAAGTGCTCATCATTGGAAAACGTTCTTCGGGGCGAAAACTCTCAAG
GATCTTACCGCTGTTGAGATCCAGTTCGATGTAACCCACTCGTGCACCCAACTGATCTTCAGCATCTTTT
ACTTTCACCAGCGTTTCTGGGTGAGCAAAAACAGGAAGGCAAAATGCCGCAAAAAAGGGAATAAGGGCGA
CACGGAAATGTTGAATACTCATACTCTTCCTTTTTCAATATTATTGAAGCATTTATCAGGGTTATTGTCT
CATGAGCGGATACATATTTGAATGTATTTAGAAAAATAAACAAATAGGGGTTCCGCGCACATTTCCCCGA
AAAGTGCCACCTGGGTCGACATTGATTATTG
Features (pLannotate 1.2.2; 17 found; start..end, strand, type, name):
    368..645     +  promoter       chicken β-actin promoter: No description available
    647..1664    +  intron         chimeric intron: chimera between introns from chicken β-actin and rabbit β-globin
   1662..1718    +  CDS            HBB (fragment): HBB_LEPEU - Experimental evidence at protein level: Swiss-Prot protein existence level 1. Involved in oxygen transport from the lung to the various peripheral tissues. From Lepus europaeus (European hare).
   1725..4373    +  CDS            RPOL_BPT7: Experimental evidence at protein level: Swiss-Prot protein existence level 1. Highly processive DNA-dependent RNA polymerase that catalyzes the transcription of class II and class III viral genes. Recognizes a specific promoter sequence and enters first into an 'abortive phase' where very short transcripts are synthesized and released before proceeding to the processive transcription of long RNA chains. Unwinds the double-stranded DNA to expose the coding strand for templating. Participates in the initiation of viral DNA replication presumably by making primers accessible to the DNA polymerase
   4450..4505    +  polyA_signal   β-globin poly(A) signal: rabbit β-globin polyadenylation signal (Gil and Proudfoot, 1987)
   4890..4906    -  protein_bind   lac operator: The lac repressor binds to the lac operator to inhibit transcription in E. coli. This inhibition can be relieved by adding lactose or isopropyl-β-D-thiogalactopyranoside (IPTG). lac repressor encoded by lacI
   4914..4944    -  promoter       lac promoter: promoter for the E. coli lac operon
   4959..4980    -  protein_bind   CAP binding site: CAP binding activates transcription in the presence of cAMP. E. coli catabolite activator protein
   4993..5032    -  CDS            lacI (fragment): lac repressor; lacI; The lac repressor binds to the lac operator to inhibit transcription in E. coli. This inhibition can be relieved by adding lactose or isopropyl-β-D-thiogalactopyranoside (IPTG).
   5039..5061    +  promoter       SV40 promoter (fragment): SV40 enhancer and early promoter
   5085..5220    +  rep_origin     SV40 ori: SV40 origin of replication
   5240..5374    +  polyA_signal   SV40 poly(A) signal: SV40 polyadenylation signal
   5376..5430    -  CDS            lacI (fragment): lac repressor; lacI; The lac repressor binds to the lac operator to inhibit transcription in E. coli. This inhibition can be relieved by adding lactose or isopropyl-β-D-thiogalactopyranoside (IPTG).
   5613..6201    -  rep_origin     ori: high-copy-number ColE1/pMB1/pBR322/pUC origin of replication
   6372..7232    -  CDS            AmpR: β-lactamase; bla; confers resistance to ampicillin, carbenicillin, and related antibiotics
   7233..7337    -  promoter       AmpR promoter: bla
   7368..366     +  enhancer       CMV enhancer (across the origin): human cytomegalovirus immediate early enhancer
