>Addgene plasmid #65974 | T7opt in pCAGGS Sequencing Result | analyzer sequence | sequence record 207884
GCCTCGGGCCGGGGAGGGCTCGGGGGAGGGGCGCGGCGGCCCCCGGAGCGCCGGCGGCTGTCGAGGCGCG
GCGAGCCGCAGCCATTGCCTTTTATGGTAATCGTGCGAGAGGGCGCAGGGACTTCCTTTGTCCCAAATCT
GTGCGGAGCCGAAATCTGGGAGGCGCCGCCGCACCCCCTCTAGCGGGCGCGGGGCGAAGCGGTGCGGCGC
CGGCAGGAAGGAAATGGGCGGGGAGGGCCTTCGTGCGTCGCCGCGCCGCCGTCCCCTTCTCCCTCTCCAG
CCTCGGGGCTGTCCGCGGGGGGACGGCTGCCTTCGGGGGGGACGGGGCAGGGCGGGGTTCGGCTTCTGGC
GTGTGACCGGCGGCTCTAGAGCCTCTGCTAACCATGTTCATGCCTTCTTCTTTTTCCTACAGCTCCTGGG
CAACGTGCTGGTTATTGTGCTGTCTCATCATTTTGGCAAAGAATTCGCCACCATGAACACCATCAATATT
GCCAAGAACGACTTTTCTGATATCGAGCTGGCCGCTATTCCATTCAATACACTGGCTGACCACTACGGAG
AGCGGCTGGCCCGCGAACAGCTGGCTCTGGAGCATGAAAGCTATGAGATGGGAGAAGCCCGATTCAGGAA
GATGTTTGAGAGGCAGCTGAAAGCTGGGGAAGTGGCAGACAACGCAGCCGCTAAGCCACTGATTACCACA
CTGCTGCCCAAAATGATCGCCAGAATTAATGATTGGTTCGAGGAAGTGAAGGCAAAACGAGGAAAGAGGC
CTACCGCCTTCCAGTTTCTGCAGGAGATCAAGCCAGAAGCTGTGGCATACATCACCATCAAGACTACCCT
GGCATGCCTGACAAGCGCCGACAACACAACTGTGCAGGCAGTCGCTTCCGCAATCGGACGAGCTATTGAG
GACGAAGCACGCTTTGGGAGAATCCGGGATCTGGAGGCCAAGCACTTCAAGAAAAACGTGGAGGAACAGC
TGAACAAGAGGGTGGGGCATGTCTATAAGAAGGCCTTCATGCAGGTGGTCGAGGCCGACATGCTGTCAAA
GGGACTGCTGGGAGGAGAGGCCTGGAGCTCCTGGCACAAAGAAGATAGCATCCATGTGGGAGTCCGCTGC
ATCGAGATGCTGATTGAATCTACTGGGATGGTGAGTCTGCACCGACAGAACGCCGGCGTGGTCGGACAGG
ACTCTGAGACAATCGAACTGGCTCCCGAGTATGCCGAAGCTATTGCAACTAGAGCCGGAGCTCTGGCAGG
GATCAGTCCAATGTTCCAGCCCTGCGTGGTCCCCCCTAAGCCTTGGACTGGCATCACCGGGGGCGGATAC
TGGGCTAATGGAAGGAGACCACTGGCACTGGTGCGAACACACTCTAAGAAAGCCCTGATGAGATACGAGG
ATGTCTATATGCCCGAAGTGTATAAGGCCATCAACATTGCTCAGAATACAGCATGGAAAATTAACAAGAA
AGTGCTGGCCGTCGCTAATGTGATCACTAAGTGGAAACATTGTCCCGTGGAGGACATCCCTGCCATTGAA
CGGGAGGAACTGCCTATGAAGCCAGAGGACATCGATATGAACCCTGAAGCTCTGACCGCATGGAAGCGCG
CAGCCGCTGCAGTGTACAGAAAGGATAAAGCCCGGAAGTCCCGGCGCATTTCTCTGGAGTTCATGCTGGA
ACAGGCCAACAAGTTTGCTAATCACAAAGCAATCTGGTTCCCCTACAACATGGACTGGCGCGGACGAGTC
TATGCCGTGAGCATGTTCAACCCTCAGGGGAATGATATGACAAAGGGCCTGCTGACTCTGGCTAAGGGGA
AACCAATTGGGAAGGAGGGCTACTATTGGCTGAAAATCCACGGGGCCAATTGCGCTGGCGTCGACAAGGT
GCCATTCCCCGAGAGGATCAAGTTCATCGAGGAAAACCATGAAAATATTATGGCATGTGCCAAGTCTCCC
CTGGAGAACACATGGTGGGCCGAACAGGATAGTCCTTTCTGCTTTCTGGCCTTCTGTTTTGAGTACGCTG
GAGTGCAGCACCATGGGCTGAGTTATAATTGCTCCCTGCCACTGGCCTTTGACGGCTCTTGTAGTGGAAT
CCAGCACTTCTCCGCAATGCTGAGGGATGAGGTCGGAGGAAGAGCAGTGAACCTGCTGCCATCTGAGACA
GTGCAGGACATCTACGGCATTGTCGCCAAGAAAGTGAATGAGATCCTGCAGGCTGACGCAATTAACGGGA
CTGATAATGAGGTGGTCACCGTCACAGATGAAAACACTGGCGAGATCAGCGAAAAGGTGAAACTGGGAAC
CAAGGCCCTGGCTGGACAGTGGCTGGCATACGGAGTCACCCGCTCAGTGACAAAGCGAAGCGTGATGACC
CTGGCTTATGGCAGCAAAGAGTTCGGCTTCAGGCAGCAGGTGCTGGAAGACACCATCCAGCCAGCCATTG
ATTCCGGAAAGGGGCTGATGTTTACACAGCCCAACCAGGCCGCTGGCTACATGGCCAAGCTGATCTGGGA
GTCAGTGAGCGTCACAGTGGTCGCAGCCGTGGAAGCTATGAATTGGCTGAAGTCCGCTGCAAAACTGCTG
GCCGCTGAGGTGAAGGACAAGAAAACTGGCGAAATTCTGAGGAAAAGATGCGCCGTCCACTGGGTGACCC
CTGATGGATTCCCAGTGTGGCAGGAGTATAAGAAACCCATCCAGACCAGACTGAACCTGATGTTCCTGGG
CCAGTTTCGGCTGCAGCCTACAATCAACACTAATAAGGACAGTGAGATTGATGCTCATAAACAGGAATCA
GGGATTGCACCTAATTTTGTGCACAGCCAGGACGGCTCCCATCTGCGGAAGACTGTGGTCTGGGCTCACG
AGAAATACGGCATCGAATCCTTCGCACTGATTCATGACTCTTTTGGAACCATCCCAGCCGATGCAGCCAA
CCTGTTCAAGGCTGTCCGCGAGACTATGGTGGACACCTACGAAAGTTGTGATGTGCTGGCCGACTTCTAT
GATCAGTTTGCTGACCAGCTGCACGAGTCACAGCTGGATAAGATGCCCGCACTGCCTGCCAAAGGCAACC
TGAATCTGAGAGACATCCTGGAGTCCGATTTCGCATTTGCCTGACTCGAGCTAGCAGATCTTTTTCCCTC
TGCCAAAAATTATGGGGACATCATGAAGCCCCTTGAGCATCTGACTTCTGGCTAATAAAGGAAATTTATT
TTCATTGCAATAGTGTGTTGGAATTTTTTGTGTCTCTCACTCGGAAGGACATATGGGAGGGCAAATCATT
TAAAACATCAGAATGAGTATTTGGTTTAGAGTTTGGCAACATATGCCCATATGCTGGCTGCCATGAACAA
AGGTTGGCTATAAAGAGGTCATCAGTATATGAAACAGCCCCCTGCTGTCCATTCCTTATTCCATAGAAAA
GCCTTGACTTGAGGTTAGATTTTTTTTATATTTTGTTTTGTGTTATTTTTTTCTTTAACATCCCTAAAAT
TTTCCTTACATGTTTTACTAGCCAGATTTTTCCTCCTCTCCTGACTACTCCCAGTCATAGCTGTCCCTCT
TCTCTTATGGAGATCCCTCGACCTGCAGCCCAAGCTTGGCGTAATCATGGTCATAGCTGTTTCCTGTGTG
AAATTGTTATCCGCTCACAATTCCACACAACATACGAGCCGGAAGCATAAAGTGTAAAGCCTGGGGTGCC
TAATGAGTGAGCTAACTCACATTAATTGCGTTGCGCTCACTGCCCGCTTTCCAGTCGGGAAACCTGTCGT
GCCAGCGGATCCGCATCTCAATTAGTCAGCAACCATAGTCCCGCCCCTAACTCCGCCCATCCCGCCCCTA
ACTCCGCCCAGTTCCGCCCATTCTCCGCCCCATGGCTGACTAATTTTTTTTATTTATGCAGAGGCCGAGG
CCGCCTCGGCCTCTGAGCTATTCCAGAAGTAGTGAGGAGGCTTTTTTGGAGGCCTAGGCTTTTGCAAAAA
GCTAACTTGTTTATTGCAGCTTATAATGGTTACAAATAAAGCAATAGCATCACAAATTTCACAAATAAAG
CATTTTTTTCACTGCATTCTAGTTGTGGTTTGTCCAAACTCATCAATGTATCTTATCATGTCTGGATCCG
CTGCATTAATGAATCGGCCAACGCGCGGGGAGAGGCGGTTTGCGTATTGGGCGCTCTTCCGCTTCCTCGC
TCACTGACTCGCTGCGCTCGGTCGTTCGGCTGCGGCGAGCGGTATCAGCTCACTCAAAGGCGGTAATACG
GTTATCCACAGAATCAGGGGATAACGCAGGAAAGAACATGTGAGCAAAAGGCCAGCAAAAGGCCAGGAAC
CGTAAAAAGGCCGCGTTGCTGGCGTTTTTCCATAGGCTCCGCCCCCCTGACGAGCATCACAAAAATCGAC
GCTCAAGTCAGAGGTGGCGAAACCCGACAGGACTATAAAGATACCAGGCGTTTCCCCCTGGAAGCTCCCT
CGTGCGCTCTCCTGTTCCGACCCTGCCGCTTACCGGATACCTGTCCGCCTTTCTCCCTTCGGGAAGCGTG
GCGCTTTCTCATAGCTCACGCTGTAGGTATCTCAGTTCGGTGTAGGTCGTTCGCTCCAAGCTGGGCTGTG
TGCACGAACCCCCCGTTCAGCCCGACCGCTGCGCCTTATCCGGTAACTATCGTCTTGAGTCCAACCCGGT
AAGACACGACTTATCGCCACTGGCAGCAGCCACTGGTAACAGGATTAGCAGAGCGAGGTATGTAGGCGGT
GCTACAGAGTTCTTGAAGTGGTGGCCTAACTACGGCTACACTAGAAGAACAGTATTTGGTATCTGCGCTC
TGCTGAAGCCAGTTACCTTCGGAAAAAGAGTTGGTAGCTCTTGATCCGGCAAACAAACCACCGCTGGTAG
CGGTGGTTTTTTTGTTTGCAAGCAGCAGATTACGCGCAGAAAAAAAGGATCTCAAGAAGATCCTTTGATC
TTTTCTACGGGGTCTGACGCTCAGTGGAACGAAAACTCACGTTAAGGGATTTTGGTCATGAGATTATCAA
AAAGGATCTTCACCTAGATCCTTTTAAATTAAAAATGAAGTTTTAAATCAATCTAAAGTATATATGAGTA
AACTTGGTCTGACAGTTACCAATGCTTAATCAGTGAGGCACCTATCTCAGCGATCTGTCTATTTCGTTCA
TCCATAGTTGCCTGACTCCCCGTCGTGTAGATAACTACGATACGGGAGGGCTTACCATCTGGCCCCAGTG
CTGCAATGATACCGCGAGACCCACGCTCACCGGCTCCAGATTTATCAGCAATAAACCAGCCAGCCGGAAG
GGCCGAGCGCAGAAGTGGTCCTGCAACTTTATCCGCCTCCATCCAGTCTATTAATTGTTGCCGGGAAGCT
AGAGTAAGTAGTTCGCCAGTTAATAGTTTGCGCAACGTTGTTGCCATTGCTACAGGCATCGTGGTGTCAC
GCTCGTCGTTTGGTATGGCTTCATTCAGCTCCGGTTCCCAACGATCAAGGCGAGTTACATGATCCCCCAT
GTTGTGCAAAAAAGCGGTTAGCTCCTTCGGTCCTCCGATCGTTGTCAGAAGTAAGTTGGCCGCAGTGTTA
TCACTCATGGTTATGGCAGCACTGCATAATTCTCTTACTGTCATGCCATCCGTAAGATGCTTTTCTGTGA
CTGGTGAGTACTCAACCAAGTCATTCTGAGAATAGTGTATGCGGCGACCGAGTTGCTCTTGCCCGGCGTC
AATACGGGATAATACCGCGCCACATAGCAGAACTTTAAAAGTGCTCATCATTGGAAAACGTTCTTCGGGG
CGAAAACTCTCAAGGATCTTACCGCTGTTGAGATCCAGTTCGATGTAACCCACTCGTGCACCCAACTGAT
CTTCAGCATCTTTTACTTTCACCAGCGTTTCTGGGTGAGCAAAAACAGGAAGGCAAAATGCCGCAAAAAA
GGGAATAAGGGCGACACGGAAATGTTGAATACTCATACTCTTCCTTTTTCAATATTATTGAAGCATTTAT
CAGGGTTATTGTCTCATGAGCGGATACATATTTGAATGTATTTAGAAAAATAAACAAATAGGGGTTCCGC
GCACATTTCCCCGAAAAGTGCCACCTGGGTCGACATTGATTATTGACTAGTTATTAATAGTAATCAATTA
CGGGGTCATTAGTTCATAGCCCATATATGGAGTTCCGCGTTACATAACTTACGGTAAATGGCCCGCCTGG
CTGACCGCCCAACGACCCCCGCCCATTGACGTCAATAATGACGTATGTTCCCATAGTAACGCCAATAGGG
ACTTTCCATTGACGTCAATGGGTGGAGTATTTACGGTAAACTGCCCACTTGGCAGTACATCAAGTGTATC
ATATGCCAAGTACGCCCCCTATTGACGTCAATGACGGTAAATGGCCCGCCTGGCATTATGCCCAGTACAT
GACCTTATGGGACTTTCCTACTTGGCAGTACATCTACGTATTAGTCATCGCTATTACCATGGT
Features (pLannotate 1.2.2; 16 found; start..end, strand, type, name):
      1..412     +  intron         chimeric intron (fragment): chimera between introns from chicken β-actin and rabbit β-globin
    410..466     +  CDS            HBB (fragment): HBB_LEPEU - Experimental evidence at protein level: Swiss-Prot protein existence level 1. Involved in oxygen transport from the lung to the various peripheral tissues. From Lepus europaeus (European hare).
    473..3121    +  CDS            RPOL_BPT7: Experimental evidence at protein level: Swiss-Prot protein existence level 1. Highly processive DNA-dependent RNA polymerase that catalyzes the transcription of class II and class III viral genes. Recognizes a specific promoter sequence and enters first into an 'abortive phase' where very short transcripts are synthesized and released before proceeding to the processive transcription of long RNA chains. Unwinds the double-stranded DNA to expose the coding strand for templating. Participates in the initiation of viral DNA replication presumably by making primers accessible to the DNA polymerase
   3204..3259    +  polyA_signal   β-globin poly(A) signal: rabbit β-globin polyadenylation signal (Gil and Proudfoot, 1987)
   3644..3660    -  protein_bind   lac operator: The lac repressor binds to the lac operator to inhibit transcription in E. coli. This inhibition can be relieved by adding lactose or isopropyl-β-D-thiogalactopyranoside (IPTG). lac repressor encoded by lacI
   3668..3698    -  promoter       lac promoter: promoter for the E. coli lac operon
   3713..3734    -  protein_bind   CAP binding site: CAP binding activates transcription in the presence of cAMP. E. coli catabolite activator protein
   3747..3786    -  CDS            lacI (fragment): lac repressor; lacI; The lac repressor binds to the lac operator to inhibit transcription in E. coli. This inhibition can be relieved by adding lactose or isopropyl-β-D-thiogalactopyranoside (IPTG).
   3793..3815    +  promoter       SV40 promoter (fragment): SV40 enhancer and early promoter
   3839..3974    +  rep_origin     SV40 ori: SV40 origin of replication
   3994..4128    +  polyA_signal   SV40 poly(A) signal: SV40 polyadenylation signal
   4130..4184    -  CDS            lacI (fragment): lac repressor; lacI; The lac repressor binds to the lac operator to inhibit transcription in E. coli. This inhibition can be relieved by adding lactose or isopropyl-β-D-thiogalactopyranoside (IPTG).
   4367..4955    -  rep_origin     ori: high-copy-number ColE1/pMB1/pBR322/pUC origin of replication
   5126..5986    -  CDS            AmpR: β-lactamase; bla; confers resistance to ampicillin, carbenicillin, and related antibiotics
   5987..6091    -  promoter       AmpR promoter: bla
   6122..6501    +  enhancer       CMV enhancer: human cytomegalovirus immediate early enhancer
