[The description below was written by a language model from this plasmid's Addgene catalogue record and pLannotate feature annotations shown in this document.]
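Description:
T7opt in pCAGGS is a mammalian expression plasmid of about 7.4 kb that carries a human codon-optimized coding sequence for bacteriophage T7 RNA polymerase (insert of roughly 2.65 kb) in the pCAGGS backbone. It is propagated in E. coli as a high-copy plasmid through a ColE1/pUC-type origin and is selected with ampicillin via the β-lactamase gene and its own promoter. The record shows no mammalian selection marker, so the plasmid is suited to transient transfection. An SV40 origin of replication is also present, along with an SV40 poly(A) signal and short remnants of lac regulatory elements and lacI that are backbone leftovers with no functional role in expression.

The polymerase is driven by the composite CAG promoter: the human cytomegalovirus immediate-early enhancer joined to the chicken β-actin promoter, followed by a chimeric chicken β-actin/rabbit β-globin intron that promotes splicing and strong, broadly active expression. A short annotated β-globin fragment sits at the intron boundary just upstream of the T7 open reading frame and reflects the globin-derived exon sequence of the vector. Transcripts terminate at the rabbit β-globin polyadenylation signal. No epitope tags or reporters are annotated.

Supplying T7 RNA polymerase in mammalian cells allows transcription of co-transfected templates that sit behind a T7 promoter. The associated publication concerns reverse genetics of Nipah and Hendra viruses, consistent with use as a helper plasmid for rescuing recombinant virus from T7-driven antigenome and support plasmids. The two sequence records (7,385 and 7,381 nt) show the same features in the same order and differ mainly in their numbering start point.
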