Addgene plasmid #65974: T7opt in pCAGGS
Purpose: Human codon-optimized T7 polymerase
Depositing lab: Benhur Lee. Depositing organization: Icahn School of Medicine at Mount Sinai. Publication: Efficient reverse genetics reveals genetic determinants of budding and fusogenic differences between Nipah and Hendra viruses and enables real-time monitoring of viral spread in small animal models of henipavirus infection. Yun T, Park A, Hill TE, Pernet O, Beaty SM, Juelich TL, Smith JK, Zhang L, Wang YE, Vigant F, Gao J, Wu P, Lee B, Freiberg AN. J Virol. 2015 Jan 15;89(2):1242-53. doi: 10.1128/JVI.02583-14. Epub 2014 Nov 12. PubMed 25392218.
Backbone
  Vector backbone: pCAGGS
  Backbone size w/o insert (bp): 4729
  Total vector size (bp): 7381
  Vector type: Mammalian Expression
Growth in bacteria
  Bacterial resistance: Ampicillin, 100 μg/mL
  Growth temperature: 37°C
  Growth strain: Top10
  Copy number: High Copy
Gene/Insert
  Gene/Insert name: T7-opt (alt name: T7 RNA polymerase)
  Species: bacteriophage
  Insert size (bp): 2652
Terms and licenses: Academic/Nonprofit Terms; Industry Terms: Not Available to Industry
How to cite: T7opt in pCAGGS was a gift from Benhur Lee (Addgene plasmid # 65974 ; http://n2t.net/addgene:65974 ; RRID:Addgene_65974)
