>Addgene plasmid #65974 | T7opt in pCAGGS | addgene partial sequence | sequence record 116899 | Bglob-pA-R 5'-ttttggcagagggaaaaaga-3'
TCAGGCAAATGCGAAATCGGACTCCAGGATGTCTCTCAGATTCAGGTTGCCTTTGGCAGGCAGTGCGGGC
ATCTTATCCAGCTGTGACTCGTGCAGCTGGTCAGCAAACTGATCATAGAAGTCGGCCAGCACATCACAAC
TTTCGTAGGTGTCCACCATAGTCTCGCGGACAGCCTTGAACAGGTTGGCTGCATCGGCTGGGATGGTTCC
AAAAGAGTCATGAATCAGTGCGAAGGATTCGATGCCGTATTTCTCGTGAGCCCAGACCACAGTCTTCCGC
AGATGGGAGCCGTCCTGGCTGTGCACAAAATTAGGTGCAATCCCTGATTCCTGTTTATGAGCATCAATCT
CACTGTCCTTATTAGTGTTGATTGTAGGCTGCAGCCGAAACTGGCCCAGGAACATCAGGTTCAGTCTGGT
CTGGATGGGTTTCTTATACTCCTGCCACACTGGGAATCCATCAGGGGTCACCCAGTGGACGGCGCATCTT
TTCCTCAGAATTTCGCCAGTTTTCTTGTCCTTCACCTCAGCGGCCAGCAGTTTTGCAGCGGACTTCAGCC
AATTCATAGCTTCCACGGCTGCGACCACTGTGACGCTCACTGACTCCCAGATCAGCTTGGCCATGTAGCC
AGCGGCCTGGTTGGGCTGTGTAAACATCAGCCCCTTTCCGGAATCAATGGCTGGCTGGATGGTGTCTTCC
AGCACCTGCTGCCTGAAGCCGAACTCTTTGCTGCCATAAGCCAGGGTCATCACGCTTCGCTTTGTCACTG
AGCGGGTGACTCCGTATGCCAGCCACTGTCCAGCCAGGGCCTTGGTTCCCAGTTTCACCTTTTCGCTGAT
CTCGCCAGTGTTTTCATCTGTGACGGTGACCACCTCATTATCAGTCCCGTTAATTGCGTCAGCCTGCAGG
ATCTCATTCACTTTCTTGGCGACAATGCCGTAGATGTCCTGCACTGTCTCAGATGGCAGCAGGTTCACTG
CTCTTCCTCCGACCTCATCCCTCAGCATTGCGGAGAAGTGCTGGATTCCACTACAAGAGCCGTCAAAGGC
CAG
