>Addgene plasmid #65974 | T7opt in pCAGGS | addgene partial sequence | sequence record 118161 | pCAG-F 5'-GCAACGTGCTGGTTATTGTG-3'
AAGAATTCGCCACCATGAACACCATCAATATTGCCAAGAACGACTTTTCTGATATCGAGCTGGCCGCTAT
TCCATTCAATACACTGGCTGACCACTACGGAGAGCGGCTGGCCCGCGAACAGCTGGCTCTGGAGCATGAA
AGCTATGAGATGGGAGAAGCCCGATTCAGGAAGATGTTTGAGAGGCAGCTGAAAGCTGGGGAAGTGGCAG
ACAACGCAGCCGCTAAGCCACTGATTACCACACTGCTGCCCAAAATGATCGCCAGAATTAATGATTGGTT
CGAGGAAGTGAAGGCAAAACGAGGAAAGAGGCCTACCGCCTTCCAGTTTCTGCAGGAGATCAAGCCAGAA
GCTGTGGCATACATCACCATCAAGACTACCCTGGCATGCCTGACAAGCGCCGACAACACAACTGTGCAGG
CAGTCGCTTCCGCAATCGGACGAGCTATTGAGGACGAAGCACGCTTTGGGAGAATCCGGGATCTGGAGGC
CAAGCACTTCAAGAAAAACGTGGAGGAACAGCTGAACAAGAGGGTGGGGCATGTCTATAAGAAGGCCTTC
ATGCAGGTGGTCGAGGCCGACATGCTGTCAAAGGGACTGCTGGGAGGAGAGGCCTGGAGCTCCTGGCACA
AAGAAGATAGCATCCATGTGGGAGTCCGCTGCATCGAGATGCTGATTGAATCTACTGGGATGGTGAGTCT
GCACCGACAGAACGCCGGCGTGGTCGGACAGGACTCTGAGACAATCGAACTGGCTCCCGAGTATGCCGAA
GCTATTGCAACTAGAGCCGGAGCTCTGGCAGGGATCAGTCCAATGTTCCAGCCCTGCGTGGTCCC
